Addgene plasmid #101221: pHR-mCh-Cry2WT
Purpose: Blue-light dependent optogenetic protein Cry2
Depositing lab: Clifford Brangwynne. Depositing organization: Princeton University. Publication: Spatiotemporal Control of Intracellular Phase Transitions Using Light-Activated optoDroplets. Shin Y, Berry J, Pannucci N, Haataja MP, Toettcher JE, Brangwynne CP. Cell. 2017 Jan 12;168(1-2):159-171.e14. doi: 10.1016/j.cell.2016.11.054. Epub 2016 Dec 29. PubMed 28041848.
Backbone
  Vector backbone: pHR
  Vector type: Mammalian Expression, Lentiviral
Growth in bacteria
  Bacterial resistance: Ampicillin, 100 μg/mL
  Growth temperature: 37°C
  Growth strain: NEB Stable
  Copy number: Unknown
Gene/Insert
  Gene/Insert name: Cry2PHR
  Species: A. thaliana (mustard weed)
  Promoter: SFFV
  Tag / fusion protein: mCherry (N terminal on insert)
  Cloning method: Unknown
  Sequencing primers: 5′ n/a
Terms and licenses: Academic/Nonprofit Terms; Industry Terms: Not Available to Industry
Depositor comments: Our Cry2WT contains an additional 29 amino acids at the C-terminus of Cry2PHR. These additional residues are also retained in other constructs we used in the associated study.
How to cite: pHR-mCh-Cry2WT was a gift from Clifford Brangwynne (Addgene plasmid # 101221 ; http://n2t.net/addgene:101221 ; RRID:Addgene_101221)
