[The description below was written by a language model from this plasmid's Addgene catalogue record and pLannotate feature annotations shown in this document.]
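Description:
pHR-mCh-Cry2WT is an HIV-1-based lentiviral transfer plasmid built on the pHR backbone for mammalian expression of a red-fluorescent, blue-light-responsive Cry2 protein. It is propagated in E. coli through a high-copy ColE1/pUC-type origin with ampicillin selection (AmpR). The feature table also picks up non-functional backbone remnants, including fragments of TcR, rop and lacI, and an SV40 promoter followed by fragmented gpt sequence, SV40 small t intron and SV40 poly(A) signal. No intact mammalian selection marker is annotated, so mCherry fluorescence is the evident means of identifying transduced cells.

The viral portion runs from a truncated 5' LTR through the Ψ packaging signal, a partial gag sequence, the RRE for Rev-dependent nuclear export of the genomic RNA, and the cPPT/CTS. It ends in a ΔU3 self-inactivating 3' LTR, which silences LTR-driven transcription after integration. Within this frame, the SFFV promoter drives a single fusion with mCherry at the N terminus followed by the photolyase homology region of Arabidopsis thaliana cryptochrome 2 (Cry2PHR), and a WPRE downstream enhances transcript expression. The depositor notes that this "Cry2WT" version carries 29 extra amino acids at the C terminus of Cry2PHR, which are retained in the related constructs from the same study.

Cry2PHR responds to blue light, and the associated work used Cry2 fusions to control intracellular phase transitions ("optoDroplets"). This construct has no additional protein domain fused to mCherry-Cry2, so it expresses the light-responsive module on its own. The record does not spell out its specific role in those experiments.
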