Features (pLannotate 1.2.2; 34 found; start..end, strand, type, name):
     43..160     +  misc_feature   cPPT/CTS: central polypurine tract and central termination sequence of HIV-1
    197..229     -  misc_feature   MCS (fragment): pBluescript multiple cloning site
    313..720     +  promoter       SFFV promoter: spleen focus-forming virus long terminal repeat (LTR) promoter
    795..1502    +  CDS            mCherry: mCherry is a basic (constitutively fluorescent) red fluorescent protein published in 2004, derived from Discosoma sp.. It is reported to be a very rapidly-maturing monomer with low acid sensitivity.
   1515..3008    +  CDS            CRY2PHR: N-terminal photolyase homology region of Arabidopsis thaliana cryptochrome 2 binds to CIB1 upon exposure to blue light (Kennedy et al., 2010)
   3111..3141    +  misc_feature   MCS (fragment): pUC18/19 multiple cloning site
   3142..3160    +  misc_feature   MCS (fragment): pBluescript multiple cloning site
   3160..3748    +  misc_feature   WPRE: woodchuck hepatitis virus posttranscriptional regulatory element
   3749..3771    +  misc_feature   MCS (fragment): pBluescript multiple cloning site
   3788..3856    +  CDS            nef (fragment): NEF_HV1Z2 - Experimental evidence at protein level: Swiss-Prot protein existence level 1. Extracellular Nef protein targets CD4(+) T-lymphocytes for apoptosis by interacting with CXCR4 surface receptors. From Human immunodeficiency virus type 1 group M subtype D (isolate Z2/CDC-Z34) (HIV-1).
   3858..4091    +  LTR            3' LTR (ΔU3): self-inactivating 3' long terminal repeat (LTR) from HIV-1
   4116..4134    -  promoter       SP6 promoter: promoter for bacteriophage SP6 RNA polymerase
   4362..4641    +  CDS            TcR (fragment): tetracycline efflux protein; tet; confers resistance to tetracycline
   4642..4690    -  misc_feature   bom (fragment): basis of mobility region from pBR322
   4792..4827    -  CDS            rop (fragment): Rop protein, which maintains plasmids at low copy number; rop
   4922..5026    +  promoter       AmpR promoter: bla
   5027..5887    +  CDS            AmpR: β-lactamase; bla; confers resistance to ampicillin, carbenicillin, and related antibiotics
   6058..6646    +  rep_origin     ori: high-copy-number ColE1/pMB1/pBR322/pUC origin of replication
   6829..6885    +  CDS            lacI (fragment): lac repressor; lacI; The lac repressor binds to the lac operator to inhibit transcription in E. coli. This inhibition can be relieved by adding lactose or isopropyl-β-D-thiogalactopyranoside (IPTG).
   6892..7221    +  promoter       SV40 promoter: SV40 enhancer and early promoter
   7421..7540    +  CDS            gpt (fragment): XGPT_ECOLI - Also known as gpp, gxu. Experimental evidence at protein level: Swiss-Prot protein existence level 1. Purine salvage pathway enzyme that catalyzes the transfer of the ribosyl-5-phosphate group from 5-phospho-alpha-D-ribose 1- diphosphate (PRPP) to the N9 position of the 6-oxopurines guanine and xanthine to form the corresponding ribonucleotides GMP (guanosine 5'- monophosphate) and XMP (xanthosine 5'-monophosphate), with the release of PPi. To a lesser extent, also acts on hypoxanthine (PubMed:9100006, PubMed:3886014). Does not ribophosphorylate adenine (PubMed:3886014). From Esch
   7540..7875    +  CDS            gpt (fragment): XGPT_ECOLI - Also known as gpp, gxu. Experimental evidence at protein level: Swiss-Prot protein existence level 1. Purine salvage pathway enzyme that catalyzes the transfer of the ribosyl-5-phosphate group from 5-phospho-alpha-D-ribose 1- diphosphate (PRPP) to the N9 position of the 6-oxopurines guanine and xanthine to form the corresponding ribonucleotides GMP (guanosine 5'- monophosphate) and XMP (xanthosine 5'-monophosphate), with the release of PPi. To a lesser extent, also acts on hypoxanthine (PubMed:9100006, PubMed:3886014). Does not ribophosphorylate adenine (PubMed:3886014). From Esch
   7970..8275    +  CDS            frsA (fragment): FRSA_ECOLI - Also known as yafA. Experimental evidence at protein level: Swiss-Prot protein existence level 1. Catalyzes the hydrolysis of esters (PubMed:15808744). Displays esterase activity toward pNP-butyrate (PubMed:15808744). May stimulate mixed-acid fermentation by acting as a fermentation/respiration switch that down-regulates respiration and up- regulates fermentation rates (PubMed:15169777). From Escherichia coli (strain K12).
   8279..8353    +  CDS            small t antigen (fragment): SV40 (simian virus 40) small t antigen
   8355..8420    +  intron         small t intron: SV40 (simian virus 40) small t antigen intron
   8550..8570    +  CDS            SV40 NLS: nuclear localization signal of SV40 (simian virus 40) large T antigen
   8889..8972    +  CDS            large T antigen (fragment): large T antigen from SV40 (simian virus 40)
   8995..9129    +  polyA_signal   SV40 poly(A) signal: SV40 polyadenylation signal
   9296..9625    +  CDS            nef (fragment): NEF_HV1BR - Experimental evidence at protein level: Swiss-Prot protein existence level 1. Extracellular Nef protein targets CD4(+) T-lymphocytes for apoptosis by interacting with CXCR4 surface receptors (PubMed:14990729). From Human immunodeficiency virus type 1 group M subtype B (isolate BRU/LAI) (HIV-1).
   9673..9930    +  LTR            5' LTR (truncated): truncated 5' long terminal repeat (LTR) from HIV-1
   9977..10102   +  misc_feature   HIV-1 Ψ: packaging signal of human immunodeficiency virus type 1
  10086..10424   +  CDS            HIV-1 gag (fragment): gag protein from human immunodeficiency virus 1; gag
  10599..10832   +  misc_feature   RRE: The Rev response element (RRE) of HIV-1 allows for Rev-dependent mRNA export from the nucleus to the cytoplasm.
  11209..6       +  CDS            Rev (fragment) (across the origin): human immunodeficiency virus 1 (HIV-1) Rev protein; rev; enhances nuclear export of unspliced and incompletely spliced viral mRNAs
>Addgene plasmid #101221 | pHR-mCh-Cry2WT | addgene full sequence | sequence record 334665 | Addgene NGS Result
CGGATCTCGACGGTATCGCCAAATGGCAGTATTCATCCACAATTTTAAAAGAAAAGGGGGGATTGGGGGG
TACAGTGCAGGGGAAAGAATAGTAGACATAATAGCAACAGACATACAAACTAAAGAATTACAAAAACAAA
TTACAAAAATTCAAAATTTTCGGGTTTATTACAGGGACAGCAGAGATCCAGTTTGGATCGATAAGCTTGA
TATCGAATTCCTGCAGCCCCGATAAAATAAAAGATTTTATTTAGTCTCCAGAAAAAGGGGGGAATGAAAG
ACCCCACCTGTAGGTTTGGCAAGCTAGCTGCAGTAACGCCATTTTGCAAGGCATGGAAAAATACCAAACC
AAGAATAGAGAAGTTCAGATCAAGGGCGGGTACATGAAAATAGCTAACGTTGGGCCAAACAGGATATCTG
CGGTGAGCAGTTTCGGCCCCGGCCCGGGGCCAAGAACAGATGGTCACCGCAGTTTCGGCCCCGGCCCGAG
GCCAAGAACAGATGGTCCCCAGATATGGCCCAACCCTCAGCAGTTTCTTAAGACCCATCAGATGTTTCCA
GGCTCCCCCAAGGACCTGAAATGACCCTGCGCCTTATTTGAATTAACCAATCAGCCTGCTTCTCGCTTCT
GTTCGCGCGCTTCTGCTTCCCGAGCTCTATAAAAGAGCTCACAACCCCTCACTCGGCGCGCCAGTCCTCC
GACAGACTGAGTCGCCCGGGGGGGATCTGGAGCTCTCGAGAATTCTCACGCGTCAAGTGGAGCAAGGCAG
GTGGACAGTGGATCCGGAGCTACCATGGTGTCTAAAGGCGAGGAGGATAACATGGCTATAATCAAGGAAT
TTATGAGGTTCAAGGTGCATATGGAGGGATCTGTGAACGGTCACGAGTTCGAAATCGAGGGCGAAGGCGA
GGGGCGACCCTATGAAGGGACACAGACGGCCAAACTGAAGGTGACCAAGGGTGGCCCCCTGCCTTTCGCC
TGGGACATCCTGTCACCCCAGTTTATGTACGGCTCTAAGGCTTACGTTAAGCACCCTGCCGATATTCCGG
ACTACTTGAAACTGAGCTTCCCTGAAGGGTTCAAGTGGGAACGGGTAATGAATTTTGAGGATGGCGGTGT
AGTCACAGTTACCCAGGACAGCTCTCTTCAGGACGGAGAATTTATCTATAAGGTTAAACTTCGGGGCACT
AACTTCCCATCAGACGGCCCCGTGATGCAGAAGAAAACTATGGGCTGGGAAGCCAGCTCAGAACGCATGT
ATCCCGAGGACGGAGCACTGAAGGGAGAAATCAAGCAGCGACTCAAGCTGAAGGATGGGGGACATTATGA
TGCTGAGGTCAAAACCACCTATAAGGCCAAGAAACCCGTTCAGCTTCCTGGGGCATACAACGTGAATATC
AAACTGGATATTACATCCCATAACGAAGACTATACCATCGTGGAACAGTACGAGCGGGCCGAGGGCAGAC
ATAGCACAGGGGGCATGGATGAATTGTACAAGGCGGCCACGCGTATGAAGATGGACAAAAAGACTATAGT
TTGGTTTAGAAGAGACCTAAGGATTGAGGATAATCCTGCATTAGCAGCAGCTGCTCACGAAGGATCTGTT
TTTCCTGTCTTCATTTGGTGTCCTGAAGAAGAAGGACAGTTTTATCCTGGAAGAGCTTCAAGATGGTGGA
TGAAACAATCACTTGCTCACTTATCTCAATCCTTGAAGGCTCTTGGATCTGACCTCACTTTAATCAAAAC
CCACAACACGATTTCAGCGATCTTGGATTGTATCCGCGTTACCGGTGCTACAAAAGTCGTCTTTAACCAC
CTCTATGATCCTGTTTCGTTAGTTCGGGACCATACCGTAAAGGAGAAGCTGGTGGAACGTGGGATCTCTG
TGCAAAGCTACAATGGAGATCTATTGTATGAACCGTGGGAGATATACTGCGAAAAGGGCAAACCTTTTAC
GAGTTTCAATTCTTACTGGAAGAAATGCTTAGATATGTCGATTGAATCCGTTATGCTTCCTCCTCCTTGG
CGGTTGATGCCAATAACTGCAGCGGCTGAAGCGATTTGGGCGTGTTCGATTGAAGAACTAGGGCTGGAGA
ATGAGGCCGAGAAACCGAGCAATGCGTTGTTAACTAGAGCTTGGTCTCCAGGATGGAGCAATGCTGATAA
GTTACTAAATGAGTTCATCGAGAAGCAGTTGATAGATTATGCAAAGAACAGCAAGAAAGTTGTTGGGAAT
TCTACTTCACTACTTTCTCCGTATCTCCATTTCGGGGAAATAAGCGTCAGACACGTTTTCCAGTGTGCCC
GGATGAAACAAATTATATGGGCAAGAGATAAGAACAGTGAAGGAGAAGAAAGTGCAGATCTTTTTCTTAG
GGGAATCGGTTTAAGAGAGTATTCTCGGTATATATGTTTCAACTTCCCGTTTACTCACGAGCAATCGTTG
TTGAGTCATCTTCGGTTTTTCCCTTGGGATGCTGATGTTGATAAGTTCAAGGCCTGGAGACAAGGCAGGA
CCGGTTATCCGTTGGTGGATGCCGGAATGAGAGAGCTTTGGGCTACCGGATGGATGCATAACAGAATAAG
AGTGATTGTTTCAAGCTTTGCTGTGAAGTTTCTTCTCCTTCCATGGAAATGGGGAATGAAGTATTTCTGG
GATACACTTTTGGATGCTGATTTGGAATGTGACATCCTTGGCTGGCAGTATATCTCTGGGAGTATCCCCG
ATGGCCACGAGCTTGATCGCTTGGACAATCCCGCGTTACAAGGCGCCAAATATGACCCAGAAGGTGAGTA
CATAAGGCAATGGCTTCCCGAGCTTGCGAGATTGCCAACTGAATGGATCCATCATCCATGGGACGCTCCT
TTAACCGTACTCAAAGCTTCTGGTGTGGAACTCGGAACAAACTATGCGAAACCCATTGTAGACATCGACA
CAGCTCGTGAGCTACTAGCTAAAGCTATTTCAAGAACCCGTGAAGCACAGATCATGATCGGAGCAGCAGC
CCGGGATCCACCGGTCGCCACCGGTTCAGGGAGCGGATCCGGCTCAGGGAGTGCGGCCGCAACTCCCACC
TGCAACATGCGTGACTGACTGAGGCCGCGACTCTAGAGTCGACCTGCAGGCATGCAAGCTTGATATCAAG
CTTATCGATAATCAACCTCTGGATTACAAAATTTGTGAAAGATTGACTGGTATTCTTAACTATGTTGCTC
CTTTTACGCTATGTGGATACGCTGCTTTAATGCCTTTGTATCATGCTATTGCTTCCCGTATGGCTTTCAT
TTTCTCCTCCTTGTATAAATCCTGGTTGCTGTCTCTTTATGAGGAGTTGTGGCCCGTTGTCAGGCAACGT
GGCGTGGTGTGCACTGTGTTTGCTGACGCAACCCCCACTGGTTGGGGCATTGCCACCACCTGTCAGCTCC
TTTCCGGGACTTTCGCTTTCCCCCTCCCTATTGCCACGGCGGAACTCATCGCCGCCTGCCTTGCCCGCTG
CTGGACAGGGGCTCGGCTGTTGGGCACTGACAATTCCGTGGTGTTGTCGGGGAAATCATCGTCCTTTCCT
TGGCTGCTCGCCTGTGTTGCCACCTGGATTCTGCGCGGGACGTCCTTCTGCTACGTCCCTTCGGCCCTCA
ATCCAGCGGACCTTCCTTCCCGCGGCCTGCTGCCGGCTCTGCGGCCTCTTCCGCGTCTTCGCCTTCGCCC
TCAGACGAGTCGGATCTCCCTTTGGGCCGCCTCCCCGCATCGATACCGTCGACCTCGAGGGAATTAATTC
GAGCTCGGTACCTTTAAGACCAATGACTTACAAGGCAGCTGTAGATCTTAGCCACTTTTTAAAAGAAAAG
GGGGGACTGGAAGGGCTAATTCACTCCCAACGAAGACAAGATCTGCTTTTTGCTTGTACTGGGTCTCTCT
GGTTAGACCAGATCTGAGCCTGGGAGCTCTCTGGCTAACTAGGGAACCCACTGCTTAAGCCTCAATAAAG
CTTGCCTTGAGTGCTTCAAGTAGTGTGTGCCCGTCTGTTGTGTGACTCTGGTAACTAGAGATCCCTCAGA
CCCTTTTAGTCAGTGTGGAAAATCTCTAGCAGCATCTAGAATTAATTCCGTGTATTCTATAGTGTCACCT
AAATCGTATGTGTATGATACATAAGGTTATGTATTAATTGTAGCCGCGTTCTAACGACAATATGTACAAG
CCTAATTGTGTAGCATCTGGCTTACTGAAGCAGACCCTATCATCTCTCTCGTAAACTGCCGTCAGAGTCG
GTTTGGTTGGACGAACCTTCTGAGTTTCTGGTAACGCCGTCCCGCACCCGGAAATGGTCAGCGAACCAAT
CAGCAGGGTCATCGCTAGCCAGATCCTCTACGCCGGACGCATCGTGGCCGGCATCACCGGCGCCACAGGT
GCGGTTGCTGGCGCCTATATCGCCGACATCACCGATGGGGAAGATCGGGCTCGCCACTTCGGGCTCATGA
GCGCTTGTTTCGGCGTGGGTATGGTGGCAGGCCCCGTGGCCGGGGGACTGTTGGGCGCCATCTCCTTGCA
TGCACCATTCCTTGCGGCGGCGGTGCTCAACGGCCTCAACCTACTACTGGGCTGCTTCCTAATGCAGGAG
TCGCATAAGGGAGAGCGTCGAATGGTGCACTCTCAGTACAATCTGCTCTGATGCCGCATAGTTAAGCCAG
CCCCGACACCCGCCAACACCCGCTGACGCGCCCTGACGGGCTTGTCTGCTCCCGGCATCCGCTTACAGAC
AAGCTGTGACCGTCTCCGGGAGCTGCATGTGTCAGAGGTTTTCACCGTCATCACCGAAACGCGCGAGACG
AAAGGGCCTCGTGATACGCCTATTTTTATAGGTTAATGTCATGATAATAATGGTTTCTTAGACGTCAGGT
GGCACTTTTCGGGGAAATGTGCGCGGAACCCCTATTTGTTTATTTTTCTAAATACATTCAAATATGTATC
CGCTCATGAGACAATAACCCTGATAAATGCTTCAATAATATTGAAAAAGGAAGAGTATGAGTATTCAACA
TTTCCGTGTCGCCCTTATTCCCTTTTTTGCGGCATTTTGCCTTCCTGTTTTTGCTCACCCAGAAACGCTG
GTGAAAGTAAAAGATGCTGAAGATCAGTTGGGTGCACGAGTGGGTTACATCGAACTGGATCTCAACAGCG
GTAAGATCCTTGAGAGTTTTCGCCCCGAAGAACGTTTTCCAATGATGAGCACTTTTAAAGTTCTGCTATG
TGGCGCGGTATTATCCCGTATTGACGCCGGGCAAGAGCAACTCGGTCGCCGCATACACTATTCTCAGAAT
GACTTGGTTGAGTACTCACCAGTCACAGAAAAGCATCTTACGGATGGCATGACAGTAAGAGAATTATGCA
GTGCTGCCATAACCATGAGTGATAACACTGCGGCCAACTTACTTCTGACAACGATCGGAGGACCGAAGGA
GCTAACCGCTTTTTTGCACAACATGGGGGATCATGTAACTCGCCTTGATCGTTGGGAACCGGAGCTGAAT
GAAGCCATACCAAACGACGAGCGTGACACCACGATGCCTGTAGCAATGGCAACAACGTTGCGCAAACTAT
TAACTGGCGAACTACTTACTCTAGCTTCCCGGCAACAATTAATAGACTGGATGGAGGCGGATAAAGTTGC
AGGACCACTTCTGCGCTCGGCCCTTCCGGCTGGCTGGTTTATTGCTGATAAATCTGGAGCCGGTGAGCGT
GGGTCTCGCGGTATCATTGCAGCACTGGGGCCAGATGGTAAGCCCTCCCGTATCGTAGTTATCTACACGA
CGGGGAGTCAGGCAACTATGGATGAACGAAATAGACAGATCGCTGAGATAGGTGCCTCACTGATTAAGCA
TTGGTAACTGTCAGACCAAGTTTACTCATATATACTTTAGATTGATTTAAAACTTCATTTTTAATTTAAA
AGGATCTAGGTGAAGATCCTTTTTGATAATCTCATGACCAAAATCCCTTAACGTGAGTTTTCGTTCCACT
GAGCGTCAGACCCCGTAGAAAAGATCAAAGGATCTTCTTGAGATCCTTTTTTTCTGCGCGTAATCTGCTG
CTTGCAAACAAAAAAACCACCGCTACCAGCGGTGGTTTGTTTGCCGGATCAAGAGCTACCAACTCTTTTT
CCGAAGGTAACTGGCTTCAGCAGAGCGCAGATACCAAATACTGTTCTTCTAGTGTAGCCGTAGTTAGGCC
ACCACTTCAAGAACTCTGTAGCACCGCCTACATACCTCGCTCTGCTAATCCTGTTACCAGTGGCTGCTGC
CAGTGGCGATAAGTCGTGTCTTACCGGGTTGGACTCAAGACGATAGTTACCGGATAAGGCGCAGCGGTCG
GGCTGAACGGGGGGTTCGTGCACACAGCCCAGCTTGGAGCGAACGACCTACACCGAACTGAGATACCTAC
AGCGTGAGCTATGAGAAAGCGCCACGCTTCCCGAAGGGAGAAAGGCGGACAGGTATCCGGTAAGCGGCAG
GGTCGGAACAGGAGAGCGCACGAGGGAGCTTCCAGGGGGAAACGCCTGGTATCTTTATAGTCCTGTCGGG
TTTCGCCACCTCTGACTTGAGCGTCGATTTTTGTGATGCTCGTCAGGGGGGCGGAGCCTATGGAAAAACG
CCAGCAACGCGGCCTTTTTACGGTTCCTGGCCTTTTGCTGGCCTTTTGCTCACATGTTCTTTCCTGCGTT
ATCCCCTGATTCTGTGGATAACCGTATTACCGCCTTTGAGTGAGCTGATACCGCTCGCCGCAGCCGAACG
ACCGAGCGCAGCGAGTCAGTGAGCGAGGAAGCGGAAGAGCGCCCAATACGCAAACCGCCTCTCCCCGCGC
GTTGGCCGATTCATTAATGCAGCTGTGGAATGTGTGTCAGTTAGGGTGTGGAAAGTCCCCAGGCTCCCCA
GCAGGCAGAAGTATGCAAAGCATGCATCTCAATTAGTCAGCAACCAGGTGTGGAAAGTCCCCAGGCTCCC
CAGCAGGCAGAAGTATGCAAAGCATGCATCTCAATTAGTCAGCAACCATAGTCCCGCCCCTAACTCCGCC
CATCCCGCCCCTAACTCCGCCCAGTTCCGCCCATTCTCCGCCCCATGGCTGACTAATTTTTTTTATTTAT
GCAGAGGCCGAGGCCGCCTCGGCCTCTGAGCTATTCCAGAAGTAGTGAGGAGGCTTTTTTGGAGGCCTAG
GCTTTTGCAAAAAGCTTGGACACAAGACAGGCTTGCGAGATATGTTTGAGAATACCACTTTATCCCGCGT
CAGGGAGAGGCAGTGCGTAAAAAGACGCGGACTCATGTGAAATACTGGTTTTTAGTGCGCCAGATCTCTA
TAATCTCGCGCAACCTATTTTCCCCTCGAACACTTTTTAAGCCGTAGATAAACAGGCTGGGACACTTCAC
ATGAGCGAAAAATACATCGTCACCTGGGACATGTTGCAGATCCATGCACGTAAACTCGCAAGCCGACTGA
TGCCTTCTGAACAATGGAAAGGCATTATTGCCGTAAGCCGTGGCGGTCTGTACCGGGTGCGTTACTGGCG
CGTGAACTGGGTATTCGTCATGTCGATACCGTTTGTATTTCCAGCTACGATCACGACAACCAGCGCGAGC
TTAAAGTGCTGAAACGCGCAGAAGGCGATGGCGAAGGCTTCATCGTTATTGATGACCTGGTGGATACCGG
TGGTACTGCGGTTGCGATTCGTGAAATGTATCCAAAAGCGCACTTTGTCACCATCTTCGCAAAACCGGCT
GGTCGTCCGCTGGTTGATGACTATGTTGTTGATATCCCGCAAGATACCTGGATTGAACAGCCGTGGGATA
TGGGCGTCGTATTCGTCCCGCCAATCTCCGGTCGCTAATCTTTTCAACGCCTGGCACTGCCGGGCGTTGT
TCTTTTTAACTTCAGGCGGGTTACAATAGTTTCCAGTAAGTATTCTGGAGGCTGCATCCATGACACAGGC
AAACCTGAGCGAAACCCTGTTCAAACCCCGCTTTAAACATCCTGAAACCTCGACGCTAGTCCGCCGCTTT
AATCACGGCGCACAACCGCCTGTGCAGTCGGCCCTTGATGGTAAAACCATCCCTCACTGGTATCGCATGA
TTAACCGTCTGATGTGGATCTGGCGCGGCATTGACCCACGCGAAATCCTCGACGTCCAGGCACGTATTGT
GATGAGCGATGCCGAACGTACCGACGATGATTTATACGATACGGTGATTGGCTACCGTGGCGGCAACTGG
ATTTATGAGTGGGCCCCGGATCTTTGTGAAGGAACCTTACTTCTGTGGTGTGACATAATTGGACAAACTA
CCTACAGAGATTTAAAGCTCTAAGGTAAATATAAAATTTTTAAGTGTATAATGTGTTAAACTACTGATTC
TAATTGTTTGTGTATTTTAGATTCCAACCTATGGAACTGATGAATGGGAGCAGTGGTGGAATGCCTTTAA
TGAGGAAAACCTGTTTTGCTCAGAAGAAATGCCATCTAGTGATGATGAGGCTACTGCTGACTCTCAACAT
TCTACTCCTCCAAAAAAGAAGAGAAAGGTAGAAGACCCCAAGGACTTTCCTTCAGAATTGCTAAGTTTTT
TGAGTCATGCTGTGTTTAGTAATAGAACTCTTGCTTGCTTTGCTATTTACACCACAAAGGAAAAAGCTGC
ACTGCTATACAAGAAAATTATGGAAAAATATTCTGTAACCTTTATAAGTAGGCATAACAGTTATAATCAT
AACATACTGTTTTTTCTTACTCCACACAGGCATAGAGTGTCTGCTATTAATAACTATGCTCAAAAATTGT
GTACCTTTAGCTTTTTAATTTGTAAAGGGGTTAATAAGGAATATTTGATGTATAGTGCCTTGACTAGAGA
TCATAATCAGCCATACCACATTTGTAGAGGTTTTACTTGCTTTAAAAAACCTCCCACACCTCCCCCTGAA
CCTGAAACATAAAATGAATGCAATTGTTGTTGTTAACTTGTTTATTGCAGCTTATAATGGTTACAAATAA
AGCAATAGCATCACAAATTTCACAAATAAAGCATTTTTTTCACTGCATTCTAGTTGTGGTTTGTCCAAAC
TCATCAATGTATCTTATCATGTCTGGATCAACTGGATAACTCAAGCTAACCAAAATCATCCCAAACTTCC
CACCCCATACCCTATTACCACTGCCAATTACCTGTGGTTTCATTTACTCTAAACCTGTGATTCCTCTGAA
TTATTTTCATTTTAAAGAAATTGTATTTGTTAAATATGTACTACAAACTTAGTAGTTGGAAGGGCTAATT
CACTCCCAAAGAAGACAAGATATCCTTGATCTGTGGATCTACCACACACAAGGCTACTTCCCTGATTAGC
AGAACTACACACCAGGGCCAGGGGTCAGATATCCACTGACCTTTGGATGGTGCTACAAGCTAGTACCAGT
TGAGCCAGATAAGGTAGAAGAGGCCAATAAAGGAGAGAACACCAGCTTGTTACACCCTGTGAGCCTGCAT
GGGATGGATGACCCGGAGAGAGAAGTGTTAGAGTGGAGGTTTGACAGCCGCCTAGCATTTCATCACGTGG
CCCGAGAGCTGCATCCGGAGTACTTCAAGAACTGCTGATATCGAGCTTGCTACAAGGGACTTTCCGCTGG
GGACTTTCCAGGGAGGCGTGGCCTGGGCGGGACTGGGGAGTGGCGAGCCCTCAGATCCTGCATATAAGCA
GCTGCTTTTTGCCTGTACTGGGTCTCTCTGGTTAGACCAGATCTGAGCCTGGGAGCTCTCTGGCTAACTA
GGGAACCCACTGCTTAAGCCTCAATAAAGCTTGCCTTGAGTGCTTCAAGTAGTGTGTGCCCGTCTGTTGT
GTGACTCTGGTAACTAGAGATCCCTCAGACCCTTTTAGTCAGTGTGGAAAATCTCTAGCAGTGGCGCCCG
AACAGGGACTTGAAAGCGAAAGGGAAACCAGAGGAGCTCTCTCGACGCAGGACTCGGCTTGCTGAAGCGC
GCACGGCAAGAGGCGAGGGGCGGCGACTGGTGAGTACGCCAAAAATTTTGACTAGCGGAGGCTAGAAGGA
GAGAGATGGGTGCGAGAGCGTCAGTATTAAGCGGGGGAGAATTAGATCGCGATGGGAAAAAATTCGGTTA
AGGCCAGGGGGAAAGAAAAAATATAAATTAAAACATATAGTATGGGCAAGCAGGGAGCTAGAACGATTCG
CAGTTAATCCTGGCCTGTTAGAAACATCAGAAGGCTGTAGACAAATACTGGGACAGCTACAACCATCCCT
TCAGACAGGATCAGAAGAACTTAGATCATTATATAATACAGTAGCAACCCTCTATTGTGTGCATCAAAGG
ATAGAGATAAAAGACACCAAGGAAGCTTTAGACAAGATAGAGGAAGAGCAAAACAAAAGTAAGACCACCG
CACAGCAAGCGGCCGGCCGCTGATCTTCAGACCTGGAGGAGGAGATATGAGGGACAATTGGAGAAGTGAA
TTATATAAATATAAAGTAGTAAAAATTGAACCATTAGGAGTAGCACCCACCAAGGCAAAGAGAAGAGTGG
TGCAGAGAGAAAAAAGAGCAGTGGGAATAGGAGCTTTGTTCCTTGGGTTCTTGGGAGCAGCAGGAAGCAC
TATGGGCGCAGCGTCAATGACGCTGACGGTACAGGCCAGACAATTATTGTCTGGTATAGTGCAGCAGCAG
AACAATTTGCTGAGGGCTATTGAGGCGCAACAGCATCTGTTGCAACTCACAGTCTGGGGCATCAAGCAGC
TCCAGGCAAGAATCCTGGCTGTGGAAAGATACCTAAAGGATCAACAGCTCCTGGGGATTTGGGGTTGCTC
TGGAAAACTCATTTGCACCACTGCTGTGCCTTGGAATGCTAGTTGGAGTAATAAATCTCTGGAACAGATT
TGGAATCACACGACCTGGATGGAGTGGGACAGAGAAATTAACAATTACACAAGCTTAATACACTCCTTAA
TTGAAGAATCGCAAAACCAGCAAGAAAAGAATGAACAAGAATTATTGGAATTAGATAAATGGGCAAGTTT
GTGGAATTGGTTTAACATAACAAATTGGCTGTGGTATATAAAATTATTCATAATGATAGTAGGAGGCTTG
GTAGGTTTAAGAATAGTTTTTGCTGTACTTTCTATAGTGAATAGAGTTAGGCAGGGATATTCACCATTAT
CGTTTCAGACCCACCTCCCAACCCCGAGGGGACCCGACAGGCCCGAAGGAATAGAAGAAGAAGGTGGAGA
GAGAGACAGAGACAGATCCATTCGATTAGTGAA
